>Addgene plasmid #122147 | M22: pHR-SFFVp-NLS-iLID::EGFP::FTH1 | addgene full sequence | sequence record 237581 | Addgene NGS Result
CCGATAAAATAAAAGATTTTATTTAGTCTCCAGAAAAAGGGGGGAATGAAAGACCCCACCTGTAGGTTTG
GCAAGCTAGCTGCAGTAACGCCATTTTGCAAGGCATGGAAAAATACCAAACCAAGAATAGAGAAGTTCAG
ATCAAGGGCGGGTACATGAAAATAGCTAACGTTGGGCCAAACAGGATATCTGCGGTGAGCAGTTTCGGCC
CCGGCCCGGGGCCAAGAACAGATGGTCACCGCAGTTTCGGCCCCGGCCCGAGGCCAAGAACAGATGGTCC
CCAGATATGGCCCAACCCTCAGCAGTTTCTTAAGACCCATCAGATGTTTCCAGGCTCCCCCAAGGACCTG
AAATGACCCTGCGCCTTATTTGAATTAACCAATCAGCCTGCTTCTCGCTTCTGTTCGCGCGCTTCTGCTT
CCCGAGCTCTATAAAAGAGCTCACAACCCCTCACTCGGCGCGCCAGTCCTCCGACAGACTGAGTCGCCCG
GGGGGGATCTGGAGCTCTCGAGAATTCTCACGCGTCAAGTGGAGCAAGGCAGGTGGACAGTGGATCACTA
GTGCCACCATGGCGGAGCCGCGTAGCAAACGTCCGCGTGTGACGCTGCCGGCGTGTCCGGCGCATAGTGG
GGAGTTTCTGGCAACCACACTGGAACGGATCGAGAAAAATTTCGTGATTACTGATCCGAGACTGCCTGAC
AACCCAATCATTTTTGCGAGCGATTCCTTCCTGCAGCTGACAGAATATTCTCGGGAAGAGATCCTGGGGC
GCAATTGCCGTTTTCTGCAGGGACCCGAGACAGACCGTGCCACTGTTCGGAAAATCAGAGATGCTATTGA
CAACCAGACTGAAGTGACCGTTCAGCTGATCAATTATACCAAGAGCGGCAAGAAGTTCTGGAACGTGTTC
CACCTGCAGCCGATGCGCGATTATAAGGGCGACGTCCAGTACTTCATTGGCGTGCAGCTGGATGGCACCG
AACGTCTTCATGGCGCCGCTGAGCGTGAGGCGGTCTGCCTGATCAAAAAGACAGCCTTTCAGATTGCTGA
GGCAGCGAACGACGAAAATTACTTTGGCGGCTCCGGCTCTGGATCCGGAGCTACCATGAGTAAAGGAGAA
GAACTTTTCACTGGAGTTGTCCCAATTCTTGTTGAATTAGATGGTGATGTTAATGGGCACAAATTTTCTG
TCAGTGGAGAGGGTGAAGGTGATGCAACATACGGAAAACTTACCCTTAAATTTATTTGCACTACTGGAAA
ACTACCTGTTCCATGGCCAACACTTGTCACTACCCTGACTTATGGTGTTCAATGCTTTTCAAGATACCCA
GATCATATGAAACGGCATGACTTTTTCAAGAGTGCCATGCCCGAAGGTTATGTACAGGAAAGAACTATAT
TTTTCAAAGATGACGGGAACTACAAGACACGTGCTGAAGTCAAGTTTGAAGGTGATACCCTTGTTAATAG
AATCGAGTTAAAAGGTATTGATTTTAAAGAAGATGGAAACATTCTTGGACACAAATTGGAATACAACTAT
AACTCACACAATGTATACATCATGGCAGACAAACAAAAGAATGGAATCAAAGTTAACTTCAAAATTAGAC
ACAACATTGAAGATGGAAGCGTTCAACTAGCAGACCATTATCAACAAAATACTCCAATTGGCGATGGCCC
TGTCCTTTTACCAGACAACCATTACCTGTCCACACAATCTAAGCTTTCGAAAGATCCCAACGAAAAGAGA
GACCACATGGTCCTTCTTGAGTTTGTAACAGCTGCTGGGATTACACATGGCATGGATGAACTATACAAAG
GTGGATCTGGAGGTTCAGGTGGAAGTGCGGCCGGTACCGGCAGCGGAGGA
[549 nt withheld, positions 1871-2419]
TGAGCGGCCGCAACTCCCACCTGCAACATGCGTGACTGACTGAGGCCGCGACTCTAGAGTCGACCTGCAG
GCATGCAAGCTTGATATCAAGCTTATCGATAATCAACCTCTGGATTACAAAATTTGTGAAAGATTGACTG
GTATTCTTAACTATGTTGCTCCTTTTACGCTATGTGGATACGCTGCTTTAATGCCTTTGTATCATGCTAT
TGCTTCCCGTATGGCTTTCATTTTCTCCTCCTTGTATAAATCCTGGTTGCTGTCTCTTTATGAGGAGTTG
TGGCCCGTTGTCAGGCAACGTGGCGTGGTGTGCACTGTGTTTGCTGACGCAACCCCCACTGGTTGGGGCA
TTGCCACCACCTGTCAGCTCCTTTCCGGGACTTTCGCTTTCCCCCTCCCTATTGCCACGGCGGAACTCAT
CGCCGCCTGCCTTGCCCGCTGCTGGACAGGGGCTCGGCTGTTGGGCACTGACAATTCCGTGGTGTTGTCG
GGGAAATCATCGTCCTTTCCTTGGCTGCTCGCCTGTGTTGCCACCTGGATTCTGCGCGGGACGTCCTTCT
GCTACGTCCCTTCGGCCCTCAATCCAGCGGACCTTCCTTCCCGCGGCCTGCTGCCGGCTCTGCGGCCTCT
TCCGCGTCTTCGCCTTCGCCCTCAGACGAGTCGGATCTCCCTTTGGGCCGCCTCCCCGCATCGATACCGT
CGACCTCGAGGGAATTAATTCGAGCTCGGTACCTTTAAGACCAATGACTTACAAGGCAGCTGTAGATCTT
AGCCACTTTTTAAAAGAAAAGGGGGGACTGGAAGGGCTAATTCACTCCCAACGAAGACAAGATCTGCTTT
TTGCTTGTACTGGGTCTCTCTGGTTAGACCAGATCTGAGCCTGGGAGCTCTCTGGCTAACTAGGGAACCC
ACTGCTTAAGCCTCAATAAAGCTTGCCTTGAGTGCTTCAAGTAGTGTGTGCCCGTCTGTTGTGTGACTCT
GGTAACTAGAGATCCCTCAGACCCTTTTAGTCAGTGTGGAAAATCTCTAGCAGCATCTAGAATTAATTCC
GTGTATTCTATAGTGTCACCTAAATCGTATGTGTATGATACATAAGGTTATGTATTAATTGTAGCCGCGT
TCTAACGACAATATGTACAAGCCTAATTGTGTAGCATCTGGCTTACTGAAGCAGACCCTATCATCTCTCT
CGTAAACTGCCGTCAGAGTCGGTTTGGTTGGACGAACCTTCTGAGTTTCTGGTAACGCCGTCCCGCACCC
GGAAATGGTCAGCGAACCAATCAGCAGGGTCATCGCTAGCCAGATCCTCTACGCCGGACGCATCGTGGCC
GGCATCACCGGCGCCACAGGTGCGGTTGCTGGCGCCTATATCGCCGACATCACCGATGGGGAAGATCGGG
CTCGCCACTTCGGGCTCATGAGCGCTTGTTTCGGCGTGGGTATGGTGGCAGGCCCCGTGGCCGGGGGACT
GTTGGGCGCCATCTCCTTGCATGCACCATTCCTTGCGGCGGCGGTGCTCAACGGCCTCAACCTACTACTG
GGCTGCTTCCTAATGCAGGAGTCGCATAAGGGAGAGCGTCGAATGGTGCACTCTCAGTACAATCTGCTCT
GATGCCGCATAGTTAAGCCAGCCCCGACACCCGCCAACACCCGCTGACGCGCCCTGACGGGCTTGTCTGC
TCCCGGCATCCGCTTACAGACAAGCTGTGACCGTCTCCGGGAGCTGCATGTGTCAGAGGTTTTCACCGTC
ATCACCGAAACGCGCGAGACGAAAGGGCCTCGTGATACGCCTATTTTTATAGGTTAATGTCATGATAATA
ATGGTTTCTTAGACGTCAGGTGGCACTTTTCGGGGAAATGTGCGCGGAACCCCTATTTGTTTATTTTTCT
AAATACATTCAAATATGTATCCGCTCATGAGACAATAACCCTGATAAATGCTTCAATAATATTGAAAAAG
GAAGAGTATGAGTATTCAACATTTCCGTGTCGCCCTTATTCCCTTTTTTGCGGCATTTTGCCTTCCTGTT
TTTGCTCACCCAGAAACGCTGGTGAAAGTAAAAGATGCTGAAGATCAGTTGGGTGCACGAGTGGGTTACA
TCGAACTGGATCTCAACAGCGGTAAGATCCTTGAGAGTTTTCGCCCCGAAGAACGTTTTCCAATGATGAG
CACTTTTAAAGTTCTGCTATGTGGCGCGGTATTATCCCGTATTGACGCCGGGCAAGAGCAACTCGGTCGC
CGCATACACTATTCTCAGAATGACTTGGTTGAGTACTCACCAGTCACAGAAAAGCATCTTACGGATGGCA
TGACAGTAAGAGAATTATGCAGTGCTGCCATAACCATGAGTGATAACACTGCGGCCAACTTACTTCTGAC
AACGATCGGAGGACCGAAGGAGCTAACCGCTTTTTTGCACAACATGGGGGATCATGTAACTCGCCTTGAT
CGTTGGGAACCGGAGCTGAATGAAGCCATACCAAACGACGAGCGTGACACCACGATGCCTGTAGCAATGG
CAACAACGTTGCGCAAACTATTAACTGGCGAACTACTTACTCTAGCTTCCCGGCAACAATTAATAGACTG
GATGGAGGCGGATAAAGTTGCAGGACCACTTCTGCGCTCGGCCCTTCCGGCTGGCTGGTTTATTGCTGAT
AAATCTGGAGCCGGTGAGCGTGGGTCTCGCGGTATCATTGCAGCACTGGGGCCAGATGGTAAGCCCTCCC
GTATCGTAGTTATCTACACGACGGGGAGTCAGGCAACTATGGATGAACGAAATAGACAGATCGCTGAGAT
AGGTGCCTCACTGATTAAGCATTGGTAACTGTCAGACCAAGTTTACTCATATATACTTTAGATTGATTTA
AAACTTCATTTTTAATTTAAAAGGATCTAGGTGAAGATCCTTTTTGATAATCTCATGACCAAAATCCCTT
AACGTGAGTTTTCGTTCCACTGAGCGTCAGACCCCGTAGAAAAGATCAAAGGATCTTCTTGAGATCCTTT
TTTTCTGCGCGTAATCTGCTGCTTGCAAACAAAAAAACCACCGCTACCAGCGGTGGTTTGTTTGCCGGAT
CAAGAGCTACCAACTCTTTTTCCGAAGGTAACTGGCTTCAGCAGAGCGCAGATACCAAATACTGTTCTTC
TAGTGTAGCCGTAGTTAGGCCACCACTTCAAGAACTCTGTAGCACCGCCTACATACCTCGCTCTGCTAAT
CCTGTTACCAGTGGCTGCTGCCAGTGGCGATAAGTCGTGTCTTACCGGGTTGGACTCAAGACGATAGTTA
CCGGATAAGGCGCAGCGGTCGGGCTGAACGGGGGGTTCGTGCACACAGCCCAGCTTGGAGCGAACGACCT
ACACCGAACTGAGATACCTACAGCGTGAGCTATGAGAAAGCGCCACGCTTCCCGAAGGGAGAAAGGCGGA
CAGGTATCCGGTAAGCGGCAGGGTCGGAACAGGAGAGCGCACGAGGGAGCTTCCAGGGGGAAACGCCTGG
TATCTTTATAGTCCTGTCGGGTTTCGCCACCTCTGACTTGAGCGTCGATTTTTGTGATGCTCGTCAGGGG
GGCGGAGCCTATGGAAAAACGCCAGCAACGCGGCCTTTTTACGGTTCCTGGCCTTTTGCTGGCCTTTTGC
TCACATGTTCTTTCCTGCGTTATCCCCTGATTCTGTGGATAACCGTATTACCGCCTTTGAGTGAGCTGAT
ACCGCTCGCCGCAGCCGAACGACCGAGCGCAGCGAGTCAGTGAGCGAGGAAGCGGAAGAGCGCCCAATAC
GCAAACCGCCTCTCCCCGCGCGTTGGCCGATTCATTAATGCAGCTGTGGAATGTGTGTCAGTTAGGGTGT
GGAAAGTCCCCAGGCTCCCCAGCAGGCAGAAGTATGCAAAGCATGCATCTCAATTAGTCAGCAACCAGGT
GTGGAAAGTCCCCAGGCTCCCCAGCAGGCAGAAGTATGCAAAGCATGCATCTCAATTAGTCAGCAACCAT
AGTCCCGCCCCTAACTCCGCCCATCCCGCCCCTAACTCCGCCCAGTTCCGCCCATTCTCCGCCCCATGGC
TGACTAATTTTTTTTATTTATGCAGAGGCCGAGGCCGCCTCGGCCTCTGAGCTATTCCAGAAGTAGTGAG
GAGGCTTTTTTGGAGGCCTAGGCTTTTGCAAAAAGCTTGGACACAAGACAGGCTTGCGAGATATGTTTGA
GAATACCACTTTATCCCGCGTCAGGGAGAGGCAGTGCGTAAAAAGACGCGGACTCATGTGAAATACTGGT
TTTTAGTGCGCCAGATCTCTATAATCTCGCGCAACCTATTTTCCCCTCGAACACTTTTTAAGCCGTAGAT
AAACAGGCTGGGACACTTCACATGAGCGAAAAATACATCGTCACCTGGGACATGTTGCAGATCCATGCAC
GTAAACTCGCAAGCCGACTGATGCCTTCTGAACAATGGAAAGGCATTATTGCCGTAAGCCGTGGCGGTCT
GTACCGGGTGCGTTACTGGCGCGTGAACTGGGTATTCGTCATGTCGATACCGTTTGTATTTCCAGCTACG
ATCACGACAACCAGCGCGAGCTTAAAGTGCTGAAACGCGCAGAAGGCGATGGCGAAGGCTTCATCGTTAT
TGATGACCTGGTGGATACCGGTGGTACTGCGGTTGCGATTCGTGAAATGTATCCAAAAGCGCACTTTGTC
ACCATCTTCGCAAAACCGGCTGGTCGTCCGCTGGTTGATGACTATGTTGTTGATATCCCGCAAGATACCT
GGATTGAACAGCCGTGGGATATGGGCGTCGTATTCGTCCCGCCAATCTCCGGTCGCTAATCTTTTCAACG
CCTGGCACTGCCGGGCGTTGTTCTTTTTAACTTCAGGCGTGTTACAATAGTTTCCAGTAAGTATTCTGGA
GGCTGCATCCATGACACAGGCAAACCTGAGCGAAACCCTGTTCAAACCCCGCTTTAAACATCCTGAAACC
TCGACGCTAGTCCGCCGCTTTAATCACGGCGCACAACCGCCTGTGCAGTCGGCCCTTGATGGTAAAACCA
TCCCTCACTGGTATCGCATGATTAACCGTCTGATGTGGATCTGGCGCGGCATTGACCCACGCGAAATCCT
CGACGTCCAGGCACGTATTGTGATGAGCGATGCCGAACGTACCGACGATGATTTATACGATACGGTGATT
GGCTACCGTGGCGGCAACTGGATTTATGAGTGGGCCCCGGATCTTTGTGAAGGAACCTTACTTCTGTGGT
GTGACATAATTGGACAAACTACCTACAGAGATTTAAAGCTCTAAGGTAAATATAAAATTTTTAAGTGTAT
AATGTGTTAAACTACTGATTCTAATTGTTTGTGTATTTTAGATTCCAACCTATGGAACTGATGAATGGGA
GCAGTGGTGGAATGCCTTTAATGAGGAAAACCTGTTTTGCTCAGAAGAAATGCCATCTAGTGATGATGAG
GCTACTGCTGACTCTCAACATTCTACTCCTCCAAAAAAGAAGAGAAAGGTAGAAGACCCCAAGGACTTTC
CTTCAGAATTGCTAAGTTTTTTGAGTCATGCTGTGTTTAGTAATAGAACTCTTGCTTGCTTTGCTATTTA
CACCACAAAGGAAAAAGCTGCACTGCTATACAAGAAAATTATGGAAAAATATTCTGTAACCTTTATAAGT
AGGCATAACAGTTATAATCATAACATACTGTTTTTTCTTACTCCACACAGGCATAGAGTGTCTGCTATTA
ATAACTATGCTCAAAAATTGTGTACCTTTAGCTTTTTAATTTGTAAAGGGGTTAATAAGGAATATTTGAT
GTATAGTGCCTTGACTAGAGATCATAATCAGCCATACCACATTTGTAGAGGTTTTACTTGCTTTAAAAAA
CCTCCCACACCTCCCCCTGAACCTGAAACATAAAATGAATGCAATTGTTGTTGTTAACTTGTTTATTGCA
GCTTATAATGGTTACAAATAAAGCAATAGCATCACAAATTTCACAAATAAAGCATTTTTTTCACTGCATT
CTAGTTGTGGTTTGTCCAAACTCATCAATGTATCTTATCATGTCTGGATCAACTGGATAACTCAAGCTAA
CCAAAATCATCCCAAACTTCCCACCCCATACCCTATTACCACTGCCAATTACCTGTGGTTTCATTTACTC
TAAACCTGTGATTCCTCTGAATTATTTTCATTTTAAAGAAATTGTATTTGTTAAATATGTACTACAAACT
TAGTAGTTGGAAGGGCTAATTCACTCCCAAAGAAGACAAGATATCCTTGATCTGTGGATCTACCACACAC
AAGGCTACTTCCCTGATTAGCAGAACTACACACCAGGGCCAGGGGTCAGATATCCACTGACCTTTGGATG
GTGCTACAAGCTAGTACCAGTTGAGCCAGATAAGGTAGAAGAGGCCAATAAAGGAGAGAACACCAGCTTG
TTACACCCTGTGAGCCTGCATGGGATGGATGACCCGGAGAGAGAAGTGTTAGAGTGGAGGTTTGACAGCC
GCCTAGCATTTCATCACGTGGCCCGAGAGCTGCATCCGGAGTACTTCAAGAACTGCTGATATCGAGCTTG
CTACAAGGGACTTTCCGCTGGGGACTTTCCAGGGAGGCGTGGCCTGGGCGGGACTGGGGAGTGGCGAGCC
CTCAGATCCTGCATATAAGCAGCTGCTTTTTGCCTGTACTGGGTCTCTCTGGTTAGACCAGATCTGAGCC
TGGGAGCTCTCTGGCTAACTAGGGAACCCACTGCTTAAGCCTCAATAAAGCTTGCCTTGAGTGCTTCAAG
TAGTGTGTGCCCGTCTGTTGTGTGACTCTGGTAACTAGAGATCCCTCAGACCCTTTTAGTCAGTGTGGAA
AATCTCTAGCAGTGGCGCCCGAACAGGGACTTGAAAGCGAAAGGGAAACCAGAGGAGCTCTCTCGACGCA
GGACTCGGCTTGCTGAAGCGCGCACGGCAAGAGGCGAGGGGCGGCGACTGGTGAGTACGCCAAAAATTTT
GACTAGCGGAGGCTAGAAGGAGAGAGATGGGTGCGAGAGCGTCAGTATTAAGCGGGGGAGAATTAGATCG
CGATGGGAAAAAATTCGGTTAAGGCCAGGGGGAAAGAAAAAATATAAATTAAAACATATAGTATGGGCAA
GCAGGGAGCTAGAACGATTCGCAGTTAATCCTGGCCTGTTAGAAACATCAGAAGGCTGTAGACAAATACT
GGGACAGCTACAACCATCCCTTCAGACAGGATCAGAAGAACTTAGATCATTATATAATACAGTAGCAACC
CTCTATTGTGTGCATCAAAGGATAGAGATAAAAGACACCAAGGAAGCTTTAGACAAGATAGAGGAAGAGC
AAAACAAAAGTAAGACCACCGCACAGCAAGCGGCCGGCCGCTGATCTTCAGACCTGGAGGAGGAGATATG
AGGGACAATTGGAGAAGTGAATTATATAAATATAAAGTAGTAAAAATTGAACCATTAGGAGTAGCACCCA
CCAAGGCAAAGAGAAGAGTGGTGCAGAGAGAAAAAAGAGCAGTGGGAATAGGAGCTTTGTTCCTTGGGTT
CTTGGGAGCAGCAGGAAGCACTATGGGCGCAGCGTCAATGACGCTGACGGTACAGGCCAGACAATTATTG
TCTGGTATAGTGCAGCAGCAGAACAATTTGCTGAGGGCTATTGAGGCGCAACAGCATCTGTTGCAACTCA
CAGTCTGGGGCATCAAGCAGCTCCAGGCAAGAATCCTGGCTGTGGAAAGATACCTAAAGGATCAACAGCT
CCTGGGGATTTGGGGTTGCTCTGGAAAACTCATTTGCACCACTGCTGTGCCTTGGAATGCTAGTTGGAGT
AATAAATCTCTGGAACAGATTTGGAATCACACGACCTGGATGGAGTGGGACAGAGAAATTAACAATTACA
CAAGCTTAATACACTCCTTAATTGAAGAATCGCAAAACCAGCAAGAAAAGAATGAACAAGAATTATTGGA
ATTAGATAAATGGGCAAGTTTGTGGAATTGGTTTAACATAACAAATTGGCTGTGGTATATAAAATTATTC
ATAATGATAGTAGGAGGCTTGGTAGGTTTAAGAATAGTTTTTGCTGTACTTTCTATAGTGAATAGAGTTA
GGCAGGGATATTCACCATTATCGTTTCAGACCCACCTCCCAACCCCGAGGGGACCCGACAGGCCCGAAGG
AATAGAAGAAGAAGGTGGAGAGAGAGACAGAGACAGATCCATTCGATTAGTGAACGGATCTCGACGGTAT
CGCCAAATGGCAGTATTCATCCACAATTTTAAAAGAAAAGGGGGGATTGGGGGGTACAGTGCAGGGGAAA
GAATAGTAGACATAATAGCAACAGACATACAAACTAAAGAATTACAAAAACAAATTACAAAAATTCAAAA
TTTTCGGGTTTATTACAGGGACAGCAGAGATCCAGTTTGGATCGATAAGCTTGATATCGAATTCCTGCAG
CC
Features (pLannotate 1.2.2; 35 found; start..end, strand, type, name):
     85..492     +  promoter       SFFV promoter: spleen focus-forming virus long terminal repeat (LTR) promoter
    659..976     +  CDS            miniSOG: miniSOG is a basic (constitutively fluorescent) cyan fluorescent protein published in 2011, derived from Arabidopsis thaliana. It requires the cofactor flavin for fluorescence.
   1106..1819    +  CDS            GFP: green fluorescent protein
   1871..2419    +  CDS            FTH1 (sequence withheld): FRIH_HUMAN - Also known as FTH, FTHL6. Experimental evidence at protein level: Swiss-Prot protein existence level 1. Stores iron in a soluble, non-toxic, readily available form. Important for iron homeostasis. Has ferroxidase activity. Iron is taken up in the ferrous form and deposited as ferric hydroxides after oxidation. Also plays a role in delivery of iron to cells. Mediates iron uptake in capsule cells of the developing kidney (By similarity). From Homo sapiens (Human).
   2471..2501    +  misc_feature   MCS (fragment): pUC18/19 multiple cloning site
   2502..2520    +  misc_feature   MCS (fragment): pBluescript multiple cloning site
   2520..3108    +  misc_feature   WPRE: woodchuck hepatitis virus posttranscriptional regulatory element
   3109..3131    +  misc_feature   MCS (fragment): pBluescript multiple cloning site
   3148..3216    +  CDS            nef (fragment): NEF_HV1Z2 - Experimental evidence at protein level: Swiss-Prot protein existence level 1. Extracellular Nef protein targets CD4(+) T-lymphocytes for apoptosis by interacting with CXCR4 surface receptors. From Human immunodeficiency virus type 1 group M subtype D (isolate Z2/CDC-Z34) (HIV-1).
   3218..3451    +  LTR            3' LTR (ΔU3): self-inactivating 3' long terminal repeat (LTR) from HIV-1
   3476..3494    -  promoter       SP6 promoter: promoter for bacteriophage SP6 RNA polymerase
   3722..4001    +  CDS            TcR (fragment): tetracycline efflux protein; tet; confers resistance to tetracycline
   4002..4050    -  misc_feature   bom (fragment): basis of mobility region from pBR322
   4152..4187    -  CDS            rop (fragment): Rop protein, which maintains plasmids at low copy number; rop
   4282..4386    +  promoter       AmpR promoter: bla
   4387..5247    +  CDS            AmpR: β-lactamase; bla; confers resistance to ampicillin, carbenicillin, and related antibiotics
   5418..6006    +  rep_origin     ori: high-copy-number ColE1/pMB1/pBR322/pUC origin of replication
   6189..6245    +  CDS            lacI (fragment): lac repressor; lacI; The lac repressor binds to the lac operator to inhibit transcription in E. coli. This inhibition can be relieved by adding lactose or isopropyl-β-D-thiogalactopyranoside (IPTG).
   6252..6581    +  promoter       SV40 promoter: SV40 enhancer and early promoter
   6781..6900    +  CDS            gpt (fragment): XGPT_ECOLI - Also known as gpp, gxu. Experimental evidence at protein level: Swiss-Prot protein existence level 1. Purine salvage pathway enzyme that catalyzes the transfer of the ribosyl-5-phosphate group from 5-phospho-alpha-D-ribose 1- diphosphate (PRPP) to the N9 position of the 6-oxopurines guanine and xanthine to form the corresponding ribonucleotides GMP (guanosine 5'- monophosphate) and XMP (xanthosine 5'-monophosphate), with the release of PPi. To a lesser extent, also acts on hypoxanthine (PubMed:9100006, PubMed:3886014). Does not ribophosphorylate adenine (PubMed:3886014). From Esch
   6900..7235    +  CDS            gpt (fragment): XGPT_ECOLI - Also known as gpp, gxu. Experimental evidence at protein level: Swiss-Prot protein existence level 1. Purine salvage pathway enzyme that catalyzes the transfer of the ribosyl-5-phosphate group from 5-phospho-alpha-D-ribose 1- diphosphate (PRPP) to the N9 position of the 6-oxopurines guanine and xanthine to form the corresponding ribonucleotides GMP (guanosine 5'- monophosphate) and XMP (xanthosine 5'-monophosphate), with the release of PPi. To a lesser extent, also acts on hypoxanthine (PubMed:9100006, PubMed:3886014). Does not ribophosphorylate adenine (PubMed:3886014). From Esch
   7330..7635    +  CDS            frsA (fragment): FRSA_ECOLI - Also known as yafA. Experimental evidence at protein level: Swiss-Prot protein existence level 1. Catalyzes the hydrolysis of esters (PubMed:15808744). Displays esterase activity toward pNP-butyrate (PubMed:15808744). May stimulate mixed-acid fermentation by acting as a fermentation/respiration switch that down-regulates respiration and up- regulates fermentation rates (PubMed:15169777). From Escherichia coli (strain K12).
   7639..7713    +  CDS            small t antigen (fragment): SV40 (simian virus 40) small t antigen
   7715..7780    +  intron         small t intron: SV40 (simian virus 40) small t antigen intron
   7910..7930    +  CDS            SV40 NLS: nuclear localization signal of SV40 (simian virus 40) large T antigen
   8249..8332    +  CDS            large T antigen (fragment): large T antigen from SV40 (simian virus 40)
   8355..8489    +  polyA_signal   SV40 poly(A) signal: SV40 polyadenylation signal
   8656..8985    +  CDS            nef (fragment): NEF_HV1BR - Experimental evidence at protein level: Swiss-Prot protein existence level 1. Extracellular Nef protein targets CD4(+) T-lymphocytes for apoptosis by interacting with CXCR4 surface receptors (PubMed:14990729). From Human immunodeficiency virus type 1 group M subtype B (isolate BRU/LAI) (HIV-1).
   9033..9290    +  LTR            5' LTR (truncated): truncated 5' long terminal repeat (LTR) from HIV-1
   9337..9462    +  misc_feature   HIV-1 Ψ: packaging signal of human immunodeficiency virus type 1
   9446..9784    +  CDS            HIV-1 gag (fragment): gag protein from human immunodeficiency virus 1; gag
   9959..10192   +  misc_feature   RRE: The Rev response element (RRE) of HIV-1 allows for Rev-dependent mRNA export from the nucleus to the cytoplasm.
  10569..10669   +  CDS            Rev (fragment): human immunodeficiency virus 1 (HIV-1) Rev protein; rev; enhances nuclear export of unspliced and incompletely spliced viral mRNAs
  10706..10823   +  misc_feature   cPPT/CTS: central polypurine tract and central termination sequence of HIV-1
  10860..1       -  misc_feature   MCS (fragment) (across the origin): pBluescript multiple cloning site
