[The description below was written by a language model from this plasmid's Addgene catalogue record and pLannotate feature annotations shown in this document.]
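Description:
M22: pHR-SFFVp-NLS-iLID::EGFP::FTH1 is a lentiviral transfer plasmid of about 10.9 kb built on the pHR backbone for expression in mammalian cells. It is propagated in E. coli through a high-copy ColE1/pUC-type origin and selected with ampicillin via the β-lactamase gene. The viral portion carries a truncated HIV-1 5' LTR, the Ψ packaging signal with an adjoining gag fragment, the Rev response element and the cPPT/CTS. Downstream of the expression cassette are a WPRE and a self-inactivating ΔU3 3' LTR. Together these allow the transcript to be packaged into particles when helper functions are supplied in trans, integrated into target cells and expressed efficiently. The backbone also retains remnants typical of older pHR vectors, including an SV40 promoter followed by gpt fragments and SV40 small t intron and polyadenylation sequences, plus fragments of tetracycline resistance, rop and bom.

The payload is driven by the spleen focus-forming virus (SFFV) LTR promoter and encodes a single fusion protein: a nuclear localization signal, iLID, EGFP and human ferritin heavy chain (FTH1). iLID is an engineered LOV2-SsrA module for light-dependent heterodimerization. The automated annotation labels this region as miniSOG, most likely because both are derived from LOV2-type flavin-binding domains. No NLS is annotated within the fusion; the only SV40 NLS feature lies in the backbone's SV40 sequences. FTH1 self-assembles into a 24-subunit particle, so the product is a fluorescent, nuclear-targeted "core" displaying up to 24 iLID units. Blue light exposes the SsrA peptide, allowing the core to recruit up to 24 SspB-tagged partner proteins. The associated publication used such photo-oligomerizable seeds to map liquid phase behavior in living cells.
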