Addgene plasmid #122147: M22: pHR-SFFVp-NLS-iLID::EGFP::FTH1
Purpose: Self-assebled 24-mer tagged with NLS, iLID, and EGFP. Upon blue-light activation can bind up to 24 SspB-modified proteins.
Depositing lab: Clifford Brangwynne. Depositing organization: Princeton University. Publication: Mapping Local and Global Liquid Phase Behavior in Living Cells Using Photo-Oligomerizable Seeds. Bracha D, Walls MT, Wei MT, Zhu L, Kurian M, Avalos JL, Toettcher JE, Brangwynne CP. Cell. 2018 Nov 29;175(6):1467-1480.e13. doi: 10.1016/j.cell.2018.10.048. PubMed 30500534.
Backbone
  Vector backbone: pHR
  Backbone size w/o insert (bp): 9000
  Total vector size (bp): 10888
  Vector type: Mammalian Expression, Lentiviral
Growth in bacteria
  Bacterial resistance: Ampicillin, 100 μg/mL
  Growth temperature: 37°C
  Growth strain: NEB Stable
  Copy number: High Copy
Gene/Insert
  Gene/Insert name: FTH1
  Species: H. sapiens (human)
  Entrez Gene: FTH1 (a.k.a. FHC, FTH, FTHL6, HFE5, NBIA9, PIG15, PLIF)
  Promoter: SFFV
  Tag / fusion protein: NLS-iLID-GFP (N terminal on insert)
  Cloning method: Ligation Independent Cloning
  Sequencing primers: 5′ n/a; 3′ n/a
Terms and licenses: Academic/Nonprofit Terms; Industry Terms: Not Available to Industry
Depositor comments: Vector contains iLID, an engineered LOV2-SsrA protein for light dependent heterodimerization
How to cite: M22: pHR-SFFVp-NLS-iLID::EGFP::FTH1 was a gift from Clifford Brangwynne (Addgene plasmid # 122147 ; http://n2t.net/addgene:122147 ; RRID:Addgene_122147)
